Addgene plasmid #82799: pDONR223_KRAS_p.G12Y
Purpose: Gateway Donor vector containing KRAS , part of the Target Accelerator Plasmid Collection.
Depositing lab: Jesse Boehm & Matthew Meyerson & David Root. Depositing organization: Broad Institute. Publication: High-throughput Phenotyping of Lung Cancer Somatic Mutations. Berger AH, Brooks AN, Wu X, Shrestha Y, Chouinard C, Piccioni F, Bagul M, Kamburov A, Imielinski M, Hogstrom L, Zhu C, Yang X, Pantel S, Sakai R, Watson J, Kaplan N, Campbell JD, Singh S, Root DE, Narayan R, Natoli T, Lahr DL, Tirosh I, Tamayo P, Getz G, Wong B, Doench J, Subramanian A, Golub TR, Meyerson M, Boehm JS. Cancer Cell. 2016 Aug 8;30(2):214-28. doi: 10.1016/j.ccell.2016.06.022. Epub 2016 Jul 28. PubMed 27478040.
Backbone
  Vector backbone: pDONR223
  Backbone manufacturer: Invitrogen
  Vector type: Gateway Entry vector
Growth in bacteria
  Bacterial resistance: Spectinomycin, 50 μg/mL
  Growth temperature: 37°C
  Growth strain: DH5alpha
  Copy number: High Copy
Gene/Insert
  Gene/Insert name: KRAS (alt name: NM_004985)
  Species: H. sapiens (human)
  Mutation: G12Y
  Entrez Gene: KRAS (a.k.a. 'C-K-RAS, C-K-RAS, CFC2, K-RAS2A, K-RAS2B, K-RAS4A, K-RAS4B, K-Ras, K-Ras 2, KI-RAS, KRAS1, KRAS2, NS, NS3, OES, RALD, RASK2, c-Ki-ras, c-Ki-ras2)
  Promoter: None
  Cloning method: Gateway Cloning
  Sequencing primers: 5′ M13pUC-fwd; 3′ M13-Rev
Terms and licenses: Academic/Nonprofit Terms; Industry Terms: Not Available to Industry
Depositor comments: CLOSED (stop codon immediately follows insert)
How to cite: pDONR223_KRAS_p.G12Y was a gift from Jesse Boehm & Matthew Meyerson & David Root (Addgene plasmid # 82799 ; http://n2t.net/addgene:82799 ; RRID:Addgene_82799)
