[The description below was written by a language model from this plasmid's Addgene catalogue record and pLannotate feature annotations shown in this document.]
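Description:
pDONR223_KRAS_p.G12Y is a Gateway entry clone built on the Invitrogen pDONR223 backbone. It carries the human KRAS open reading frame (reference transcript NM_004985) with a glycine-to-tyrosine substitution at codon 12, a residue within the well-known mutational hotspot of this small GTPase proto-oncoprotein. The sequenced plasmid is 3,360 nt and is maintained in E. coli at high copy through a ColE1/pUC-type origin. Selection is with spectinomycin, conferred by the aadA aminoglycoside adenylyltransferase gene (SmR). This gene lies downstream of a fragment of the class 1 integron Pc promoter and a remnant of a gentamicin acetyltransferase gene.

The KRAS coding sequence sits between two Gateway attL recombination sites. The automated annotation labels both as attL3, one on each strand, and they mark the boundaries of the segment that LR Clonase transfers into a destination vector. The insert is a "closed" clone, meaning a stop codon immediately follows the ORF, so it will produce native or N-terminally tagged protein but cannot be read through into a C-terminal fusion. The catalogue lists no promoter for the insert, as expected for an entry vector, so expression depends on the destination vector chosen. rrnB T1 and T2 terminators upstream of the cassette insulate it from read-through transcription. A T7 promoter lies just outside the downstream attL site, and short lacI and lacZα fragments are backbone remnants.

The plasmid belongs to the Target Accelerator Plasmid Collection, associated with high-throughput phenotyping of lung cancer somatic mutations. It serves as a shuttle source for moving this KRAS variant into expression vectors for functional comparison with wild-type and other alleles.
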