Features (pLannotate 1.2.2; 12 found; start..end, strand, type, name):
    121..213     +  CDS            lacI (fragment): lac repressor; lacI; The lac repressor binds to the lac operator to inhibit transcription in E. coli. This inhibition can be relieved by adding lactose or isopropyl-β-D-thiogalactopyranoside (IPTG).
    268..295     -  terminator     rrnB T2 terminator: transcription terminator T2 from the E. coli rrnB gene
    427..470     +  terminator     rrnB T1 terminator: Escherichia coli rrnB; transcription terminator T1 from the E. coli rrnB gene
    517..553     -  CDS            lacZα (fragment): LacZα fragment of β-galactosidase; lacZ fragment
    570..665     +  protein_bind   attL3: mutant version of attL; recombination site for the Gateway® LR reaction LR Clonase™
    671..1235    +  CDS            K-Ras (fragment): human small GTPase proto-oncoprotein
   1242..1337    -  protein_bind   attL3: mutant version of attL; recombination site for the Gateway® LR reaction LR Clonase™
   1356..1374    -  promoter       T7 promoter: promoter for bacteriophage T7 RNA polymerase
   1564..1587    +  promoter       Pc promoter (fragment): intI1 (promoter lies within the coding sequence); class 1 integron promoter
   1763..1819    +  CDS            GmR (fragment): gentamycin acetyltransferase; aacC1; confers resistance to gentamycin
   1826..2617    +  CDS            SmR: aminoglycoside adenylyltransferase (Murphy, 1985); aadA; confers resistance to spectinomycin and streptomycin
   2710..3298    +  rep_origin     ori: high-copy-number ColE1/pMB1/pBR322/pUC origin of replication
>Addgene plasmid #82799 | pDONR223_KRAS_p.G12Y | addgene full sequence | sequence record 161960 | Addgene NGS result
CTTTCCTGCGTTATCCCCTGATTCTGTGGATAACCGTATTACCGCCTTTGAGTGAGCTGATACCGCTCGC
CGCAGCCGAACGACCGAGCGCAGCGAGTCAGTGAGCGAGGAAGCGGAAGAGCGCCCAATACGCAAACCGC
CTCTCCCCGCGCGTTGGCCGATTCATTAATGCAGCTGGCACGACAGGTTTCCCGACTGGAAAGCGGGCAG
TGAGCGCAACGCAATTAATACGCGTACCGCTAGCCAGGAAGAGTTTGTAGAAACGCAAAAAGGCCATCCG
TCAGGATGGCCTTCTGCTTAGTTTGATGCCTGGCAGTTTATGGCGGGCGTCCTGCCCGCCACCCTCCGGG
CCGTTGCTTCACAACGTTCAAATCCGCTCCCGGCGGATTTGTCCTACTCAGGAGAGCGTTCACCGACAAA
CAACAGATAAAACGAAAGGCCCAGTCTTCCGACTGAGCCTTTCGTTTTATTTGATGCCTGGCAGTTCCCT
ACTCTCGCGTTAACGCTAGCATGGATGTTTTCCCAGTCACGACGTTGTAAAACGACGGCCAGTCTTAAGC
TCGGGCCCCAAATAATGATTTTATTTTGACTGATAGTGACCTGTTCGTTGCAACAAATTGATGAGCAATG
CTTTTTTATAATGCCAACTTTGTACAAAAAAGTTGGCACCATGACTGAATATAAACTTGTGGTAGTTGGA
GCTTATGGCGTAGGCAAGAGTGCCTTGACGATACAGCTAATTCAGAATCATTTTGTGGACGAATATGATC
CAACAATAGAGGATTCCTACAGGAAGCAAGTAGTAATTGATGGAGAAACCTGTCTCTTGGATATTCTCGA
CACAGCAGGTCAAGAGGAGTACAGTGCAATGAGGGACCAGTACATGAGGACTGGGGAGGGCTTTCTTTGT
GTATTTGCCATAAATAATACTAAATCATTTGAAGATATTCACCATTATAGAGAACAAATTAAAAGAGTTA
AGGACTCTGAAGATGTACCTATGGTCCTAGTAGGAAATAAATGTGATTTGCCTTCTAGAACAGTAGACAC
AAAACAGGCTCAGGACTTAGCAAGAAGTTATGGAATTCCTTTTATTGAAACATCAGCAAAGACAAGACAG
GGTGTTGATGATGCCTTCTATACATTAGTTCGAGAAATTCGAAAACATAAAGAAAAGATGAGCAAAGATG
GTAAAAAGAAGAAAAAGAAGTCAAAGACAAAGTGTGTAATTATGTGATTGCCAACTTTCTTGTACAAAGT
TGGCATTATAAGAAAGCATTGCTTATCAATTTGTTGCAACGAACAGGTCACTATCAGTCAAAATAAAATC
ATTATTTGCCATCCAGCTGATATCCCCTATAGTGAGTCGTATTACATGGTCATAGCTGTTTCCTGGCAGC
TCTGGCCCGTGTCTCAAAATCTCTGATGTTACATTGCACAAGATAAAAATATATCATCATGCCTCCTCTA
GACCAGCCAGGACAGAAATGCCTCGACTTCGCTGCTACCCAAGGTTGCCGGGTGACGCACACCGTGGAAA
CGGATGAAGGCACGAACCCAGTGGACATAAGCCTGTTCGGTTCGTAAGCTGTAATGCAAGTAGCGTATGC
GCTCACGCAACTGGTCCAGAACCTTGACCGAACGCAGCGGTGGTAACGGCGCAGTGGCGGTTTTCATGGC
TTGTTATGACTGTTTTTTTGGGGTACAGTCTATGCCTCGGGCATCCAAGCAGCAAGCGCGTTACGCCGTG
GGTCGATGTTTGATGTTATGGAGCAGCAACGATGTTACGCAGCAGGGCAGTCGCCCTAAAACAAAGTTAA
ACATTATGAGGGAAGCGGTGATCGCCGAAGTATCGACTCAACTATCAGAGGTAGTTGGCGTCATCGAGCG
CCATCTCGAACCGACGTTGCTGGCCGTACATTTGTACGGCTCCGCAGTGGATGGCGGCCTGAAGCCACAC
AGTGATATTGATTTGCTGGTTACGGTGACCGTAAGGCTTGATGAAACAACGCGGCGAGCTTTGATCAACG
ACCTTTTGGAAACTTCGGCTTCCCCTGGAGAGAGCGAGATTCTCCGCGCTGTAGAAGTCACCATTGTTGT
GCACGACGACATCATTCCGTGGCGTTATCCAGCTAAGCGCGAACTGCAATTTGGAGAATGGCAGCGCAAT
GACATTCTTGCAGGTATCTTCGAGCCAGCCACGATCGACATTGATCTGGCTATCTTGCTGACAAAAGCAA
GAGAACATAGCGTTGCCTTGGTAGGTCCAGCGGCGGAGGAACTCTTTGATCCGGTTCCTGAACAGGATCT
ATTTGAGGCGCTAAATGAAACCTTAACGCTATGGAACTCGCCGCCCGACTGGGCTGGCGATGAGCGAAAT
GTAGTGCTTACGTTGTCCCGCATTTGGTACAGCGCAGTAACCGGCAAAATCGCGCCGAAGGATGTCGCTG
CCGACTGGGCAATGGAGCGCCTGCCGGCCCAGTATCAGCCCGTCATACTTGAAGCTAGACAGGCTTATCT
TGGACAAGAAGAAGATCGCTTGGCCTCGCGCGCAGATCAGTTGGAAGAATTTGTCCACTACGTGAAAGGC
GAGATCACCAAGGTAGTCGGCAAATAACCCTCGAGCCACCCATGACCAAAATCCCTTAACGTGAGTTACG
CGTCGTTCCACTGAGCGTCAGACCCCGTAGAAAAGATCAAAGGATCTTCTTGAGATCCTTTTTTTCTGCG
CGTAATCTGCTGCTTGCAAACAAAAAAACCACCGCTACCAGCGGTGGTTTGTTTGCCGGATCAAGAGCTA
CCAACTCTTTTTCCGAAGGTAACTGGCTTCAGCAGAGCGCAGATACCAAATACTGTTCTTCTAGTGTAGC
CGTAGTTAGGCCACCACTTCAAGAACTCTGTAGCACCGCCTACATACCTCGCTCTGCTAATCCTGTTACC
AGTGGCTGCTGCCAGTGGCGATAAGTCGTGTCTTACCGGGTTGGACTCAAGACGATAGTTACCGGATAAG
GCGCAGCGGTCGGGCTGAACGGGGGGTTCGTGCACACAGCCCAGCTTGGAGCGAACGACCTACACCGAAC
TGAGATACCTACAGCGTGAGCTATGAGAAAGCGCCACGCTTCCCGAAGGGAGAAAGGCGGACAGGTATCC
GGTAAGCGGCAGGGTCGGAACAGGAGAGCGCACGAGGGAGCTTCCAGGGGGAAACGCCTGGTATCTTTAT
AGTCCTGTCGGGTTTCGCCACCTCTGACTTGAGCGTCGATTTTTGTGATGCTCGTCAGGGGGGCGGAGCC
TATGGAAAAACGCCAGCAACGCGGCCTTTTTACGGTTCCTGGCCTTTTGCTGGCCTTTTGCTCACATGTT
