>Addgene plasmid #82799 | pDONR223_KRAS_p.G12Y | depositor partial sequence | sequence record 157525 | Insert sequence
ATGACTGAATATAAACTTGTGGTAGTTGGAGCTTATGGCGTAGGCAAGAGTGCCTTGACGATACAGCTAA
TTCAGAATCATTTTGTGGACGAATATGATCCAACAATAGAGGATTCCTACAGGAAGCAAGTAGTAATTGA
TGGAGAAACCTGTCTCTTGGATATTCTCGACACAGCAGGTCAAGAGGAGTACAGTGCAATGAGGGACCAG
TACATGAGGACTGGGGAGGGCTTTCTTTGTGTATTTGCCATAAATAATACTAAATCATTTGAAGATATTC
ACCATTATAGAGAACAAATTAAAAGAGTTAAGGACTCTGAAGATGTACCTATGGTCCTAGTAGGAAATAA
ATGTGATTTGCCTTCTAGAACAGTAGACACAAAACAGGCTCAGGACTTAGCAAGAAGTTATGGAATTCCT
TTTATTGAAACATCAGCAAAGACAAGACAGGGTGTTGATGATGCCTTCTATACATTAGTTCGAGAAATTC
GAAAACATAAAGAAAAGATGAGCAAAGATGGTAAAAAGAAGAAAAAGAAGTCAAAGACAAAGTGTGTAAT
TATGTAA
